Addgene plasmid #79943: pCMV-EPN-28
Purpose: C1-10GS-I3-01-myc-Late1
Depositing lab: Neil King. Depositing organization: University of Washington. Publication: Designed proteins induce the formation of nanocage-containing extracellular vesicles. Votteler J, Ogohara C, Yi S, Hsia Y, Nattermann U, Belnap DM, King NP, Sundquist WI. Nature. 2016 Dec 8;540(7632):292-295. doi: 10.1038/nature20607. Epub 2016 Nov 30. PubMed 27919066.
Backbone
  Vector backbone: pCMV
  Backbone size w/o insert (bp): 5443
  Modifications to backbone: Inserts were cloned into the Kpn1 and Xho1 sites
  Vector type: Mammalian Expression, Bacterial Expression
  Selectable markers: Neomycin (select with G418)
Growth in bacteria
  Bacterial resistance: Ampicillin, 100 μg/mL
  Growth temperature: 37°C
  Growth strain: DH5alpha
  Copy number: High Copy
Gene/Insert
  Gene/Insert name: EPN-28
Terms and licenses: Academic/Nonprofit Terms; Industry Terms: Not Available to Industry
How to cite: pCMV-EPN-28 was a gift from Neil King (Addgene plasmid # 79943 ; http://n2t.net/addgene:79943 ; RRID:Addgene_79943)
