[The description below was written by a language model from this plasmid's Addgene catalogue record.]
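Description:
pCMV-EPN-28 is a mammalian expression plasmid built on a pCMV backbone (about 5.4 kb without insert), with the EPN-28 coding sequence cloned between the KpnI and XhoI sites. The record also lists it as a bacterial expression vector. It is maintained as a high-copy plasmid in E. coli under ampicillin selection and carries a neomycin resistance marker that allows G418 selection of transfected mammalian cells. No feature table is provided, so the promoter is not explicitly stated; the backbone name suggests a CMV promoter drives the insert, but origins of replication, polyadenylation signals and other backbone elements are not documented.

The insert is described by its modular architecture, C1-10GS-I3-01-myc-Late1. Read from N- to C-terminus, this indicates a "C1" module, a linker labelled 10GS (by the usual convention a ten-residue glycine-serine spacer), the I3-01 module, a myc epitope tag for immunodetection, and a "Late1" module. The associated publication concerns designed proteins that induce the formation of nanocage-containing extracellular vesicles, so I3-01 is presumably the self-assembling nanocage component of the design. By their names, C1 may be a membrane-binding domain and Late1 a viral late-domain-type motif for recruiting cellular budding machinery, but the record does not define either element or give its source. The number suggests EPN-28 is one variant in a series testing different combinations of such modules. The construct is suited to transfection of mammalian cells to express the fusion protein and to assess its assembly and release in vesicles, with the myc tag enabling detection in cell and vesicle fractions.
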