>Addgene plasmid #79943 | pCMV-EPN-28 | addgene partial sequence | sequence record 162358 | CMV-F 5'-CGCAAATGGGCGGTAGGCGTG-3'
TCTCTGGCTAACTAGAGAACCCACTGCTTACTGGCTTATCGAAATTAATACGACTCACTATAGGGAGACC
CAAGCTGGCTAGCGTTTAAACGGGCCCTCTAGAATTATCGATCCGGAGGTACCATGCCGCATCGTTTTAA
AGTGCATAATTACATGAGCCCGACCTTTTGCGATCATTGCGGCAGCCTGCTGTGGGGCTTAGTGAAACAG
GGCCTGAAATGCGAAGATTGCGGTATGAATGTGCATCATAAATGCCGTGAAAAAGTGGCGAATCTGTGCG
GCGGCAGCGACGGCTCCGGCCGTTCCGGTTCCAAGATCGAAGAGCTGTTCAAGAAACACAAGATCGTTGC
CGTGCTGCGTGCCAATAGTGTGGAAGAAGCGAAAAAGAAAGCGCTGGCGGTTTTCCTGGGCGGCGTTCAT
CTGATTGAAATTACCTTTACCGTGCCGGATGCGGATACCGTGATTAAGGAACTGAGCTTTCTGAAGGAAA
TGGGCGCGATTATTGGTGCGGGCACCGTGACCAGCGTGGAGCAGTGCCGTAAAGCGGTGGAAAGTGGCGC
CGAATTCATTGTGAGTCCGCACCTGGACGAGGAAATTAGCCAATTTTGCAAGGAGAAGGGTGTGTTCTAT
ATGCCAGGCGTTATGACCCCGACCGAACTGGTGAAAGCCATGAAACTGGGCCATACCATCTTAAAACTGT
TTCCGGGTGAGGTGGTGGGTCCGCAGTTTGTTAAAGCGATGAAAGGTCCGTTTCCGAATGTGAAATTTGT
GCCAACCGGCGGTGTTAATCTGGACAATGTGTGCGAATGGTTCAAAGCGGGCGTGCTGGCCGTGGGCGTG
GGCAGCGCGTTAGTGAAAGGCACCCCGGTGGAAGTGGCGGAAAA
