>Addgene plasmid #79943 | pCMV-EPN-28 | addgene partial sequence | sequence record 162359 | Bglob-pA-R 5'-ttttggcagagggaaaaaga-3'
TGAGAAGACGGGTCGTTACCGAACAGAGAACGCAGAGAGGTCAGCGGGTACAGTTCTTTGTCGATCGGCT
CCTGTTTTTGCGGTGGCGTGGTGGTTTCAACACCAGAACGGAAAGATTCTTCCGGCGGTGCGGTCGGTTC
CGGACGAGACTGCAGATCTTCTTCGCTAATCAGTTTCTGTTCGGTGCAGCCACGAATCTTCTCAACGAAC
GCCTTGGCCTTTTCCGCCACTTCCACCGGGGTGCCTTTCACTAACGCGCTGCCCACGCCCACGGCCAGCA
CGCCCGCTTTGAACCATTCGCACACATTGTCCAGATTAACACCGCCGGTTGGCACAAATTTCACATTCGG
AAACGGACCTTTCATCGCTTTAACAAACTGCGGACCCACCACCTCACCCGGAAACAGTTTTAAGATGGTA
TGGCCCAGTTTCATGGCTTTCACCAGTTCGGTCGGGGTCATAACGCCTGGCATATAGAACACACCCTTCT
CCTTGCAAAATTGGCTAATTTCCTCGTCCAGGTGCGGACTCACAATGAATTCGGCGCCACTTTCCACCGC
TTTACGGCACTGCTCCACGCTGGTCACGGTGCCCGCACCAATAATCGCGCCCATTTCCTTCAGAAAGCTC
AGTTCCTTAATCACGGTATCCGCATCCGGCACGGTAAAGGTAATTTCAATCAGATGAACGCCGCCCAGGA
AAACCGCCAGCGCTTTCTTTTTCGCTTCTTCCACACTATTGGCACGCAGCACGGCAACGATCTTGTGTTT
CTTGAACAGCTCTTCGATCTTGGAACCGGAACGGCCGGAGCCGTCGCTGCCGCCGCACAGATTCGCCACT
TTTTCACGGCATTTATGATGCACATTCATACCGCAATCTTCGCATTTCAGGCCCTGTTTCACTAAGCCCC
ACAGCAGGCTGCC
