>Addgene plasmid #79943 | pCMV-EPN-28 | depositor partial sequence | sequence record 162360 | EPN-28
CTAGAATTATCGATCCGGAGGTACCATGCCGCATCGTTTTAAAGTGCATAATTACATGAGCCCGACCTTT
TGCGATCATTGCGGCAGCCTGCTGTGGGGCTTAGTGAAACAGGGCCTGAAATGCGAAGATTGCGGTATGA
ATGTGCATCATAAATGCCGTGAAAAAGTGGCGAATCTGTGCGGCGGCAGCGACGGCTCCGGCCGTTCCGG
TTCCAAGATCGAAGAGCTGTTCAAGAAACACAAGATCGTTGCCGTGCTGCGTGCCAATAGTGTGGAAGAA
GCGAAAAAGAAAGCGCTGGCGGTTTTCCTGGGCGGCGTTCATCTGATTGAAATTACCTTTACCGTGCCGG
ATGCGGATACCGTGATTAAGGAACTGAGCTTTCTGAAGGAAATGGGCGCGATTATTGGTGCGGGCACCGT
GACCAGCGTGGAGCAGTGCCGTAAAGCGGTGGAAAGTGGCGCCGAATTCATTGTGAGTCCGCACCTGGAC
GAGGAAATTAGCCAATTTTGCAAGGAGAAGGGTGTGTTCTATATGCCAGGCGTTATGACCCCGACCGAAC
TGGTGAAAGCCATGAAACTGGGCCATACCATCTTAAAACTGTTTCCGGGTGAGGTGGTGGGTCCGCAGTT
TGTTAAAGCGATGAAAGGTCCGTTTCCGAATGTGAAATTTGTGCCAACCGGCGGTGTTAATCTGGACAAT
GTGTGCGAATGGTTCAAAGCGGGCGTGCTGGCCGTGGGCGTGGGCAGCGCGTTAGTGAAAGGCACCCCGG
TGGAAGTGGCGGAAAAGGCCAAGGCGTTCGTTGAGAAGATTCGTGGCTGCACCGAACAGAAACTGATTAG
CGAAGAAGATCTGCAGTCTCGTCCGGAACCGACCGCACCGCCGGAAGAATCTTTCCGTTCTGGTGTTGAA
ACCACCACGCCACCGCAAAAACAGGAGCCGATCGACAAAGAACTGTACCCGCTGACCTCTCTGCGTTCTC
TGTTCGGTAACGACCCGTCTTCTCAGTGACTCGAGAAGCTTGCTAGCAGATCTT
